Addgene plasmid #87202: pEGFP-C1-FLAG-GFP-Ubl4A-H1(90-107)
Purpose: To express Ubl4A (90-107 residues) tagged with FLAG-EGFP at N- terminus.
Depositing lab: Yihong Ye. Depositing organization: National Institute of Diabetes & Digestive & Kidney Diseases (NIDDK). Publication: The HECT domain ubiquitin ligase HUWE1 targets unassembled soluble proteins for degradation. Xu Y, Anderson DE, Ye Y. Cell Discov. 2016 Nov 8;2:16040. eCollection 2016. 10.1038/celldisc.2016.40 PubMed 27867533.
Backbone
  Vector backbone: pEGFP-C1
  Modifications to backbone: A FLAG tag is added on N-terminus of EGFP
  Vector type: Mammalian Expression
  Selectable markers: Neomycin (select with G418)
Growth in bacteria
  Bacterial resistance: Kanamycin, 50 μg/mL
  Growth temperature: 37°C
  Growth strain: DH5alpha
  Copy number: High Copy
Gene/Insert
  Gene/Insert name: UBL4A (alt names: Ubiquitin-like protein 4A; Ubiquitin-like protein GDX)
  Species: H. sapiens (human)
  Insert size (bp): 54
  Mutation: Residues from 90-107 are inserted.
  GenBank ID: NM_014235.4
  Entrez Gene: UBL4A (a.k.a. DX254E, DXS254E, G6PD, GDX, GET5, MDY2, TMA24, UBL4)
  Promoter: CMV
  Tag / fusion protein: FLAG (N terminal on backbone); GFP (N terminal on backbone)
  Cloning method: Restriction Enzyme; 5′ cloning site BglII (not destroyed); 3′ cloning site SalI (not destroyed)
  Sequencing primers: 5′ EGFP-C; 3′ SV40-pArev
Terms and licenses: Academic/Nonprofit Terms; Industry Terms: Not Available to Industry
How to cite: pEGFP-C1-FLAG-GFP-Ubl4A-H1(90-107) was a gift from Yihong Ye (Addgene plasmid # 87202 ; http://n2t.net/addgene:87202 ; RRID:Addgene_87202)
