[The description below was written by a language model from this plasmid's Addgene catalogue record and pLannotate feature annotations shown in this document.]
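Description:
pEGFP-C1-FLAG-GFP-Ubl4A-H1(90-107) is a mammalian expression plasmid of about 4.8 kb built on the pEGFP-C1 backbone, modified by adding a FLAG epitope to the N-terminus of EGFP. It replicates in E. coli at high copy number from a ColE1/pUC-type origin and also carries an f1 phage origin. A single Tn5 aminoglycoside phosphotransferase gene (NeoR/KanR) serves both hosts. A bacterial bla-type promoter drives it for kanamycin selection, and the adjacent SV40 enhancer/early promoter drives it in mammalian cells for G418 selection, with an HSV TK polyadenylation signal downstream. The short ble, SV40 large T antigen and bGH poly(A) fragments called by the annotation software are partial matches within backbone sequence rather than functional elements.

The expression cassette uses the human CMV immediate-early enhancer and promoter to transcribe one open reading frame, terminated by the SV40 poly(A) signal. That frame encodes FLAG, then EGFP, then a 54 bp insert corresponding to residues 90–107 of human UBL4A (ubiquitin-like protein 4A, also called GDX), cloned between the BglII and SalI sites of the multiple cloning site, both of which remain intact. The name labels this segment "H1", though the record does not define the term. UBL4A is a subunit of the cytosolic BAG6 protein quality control complex, and the plasmid comes from a study of how the HECT ubiquitin ligase HUWE1 targets unassembled soluble proteins for degradation. Fusing the isolated peptide to FLAG-EGFP gives a product that can be followed by fluorescence or detected and immunoprecipitated through the FLAG tag. This would suit tests of whether the short region affects the stability or interactions of a reporter protein, although the record states only that the purpose is expression of the tagged fragment.
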