Features (pLannotate 1.2.2; 16 found; start..end, strand, type, name):
      9..597     +  rep_origin     ori: high-copy-number ColE1/pMB1/pBR322/pUC origin of replication
    772..1075    +  enhancer       CMV enhancer: human cytomegalovirus immediate early enhancer
   1076..1279    +  promoter       CMV promoter: human cytomegalovirus (CMV) immediate early promoter
   1327..1351    +  CDS            2xFLAG (fragment): two tandem FLAG® epitope tags
   1350..2065    +  CDS            EGFP (fragment): the original enhanced GFP (Yang et al., 1996) mammalian codon-optimized
   2071..2133    +  CDS            UBL4A (fragment): UBL4A_HUMAN - Also known as DXS254E, GDX, UBL4. Experimental evidence at protein level: Swiss-Prot protein existence level 1. As part of a cytosolic protein quality control complex, the BAG6/BAT3 complex, maintains misfolded and hydrophobic patches- containing proteins in a soluble state and participates in their proper delivery to the endoplasmic reticulum or alternatively can promote their sorting to the proteasome where they undergo degradation (PubMed:20676083, PubMed:21636303, PubMed:21743475, PubMed:28104892). The BAG6/BAT3 complex is involved in the post-translational delivery of tail-a
   2137..2163    +  misc_feature   MCS (fragment): multiple cloning site
   2180..2264    +  CDS            large T antigen (fragment): large T antigen from SV40 (simian virus 40)
   2287..2408    +  polyA_signal   SV40 poly(A) signal: SV40 polyadenylation signal
   2442..2870    -  rep_origin     f1 ori (sequence partly withheld): f1 bacteriophage origin of replication; arrow indicates direction of (+) strand synthesis
   2897..3001    +  promoter       AmpR promoter: bla
   3003..3360    +  promoter       SV40 promoter: SV40 enhancer and early promoter
   3395..4189    +  CDS            NeoR/KanR: aminoglycoside phosphotransferase from Tn5; aph(3')-II (or nptII); confers resistance to neomycin, kanamycin, and G418 (Geneticin®)
   4210..4362    +  CDS            ble (fragment): BLE_KLEPN - Experimental evidence at protein level: Swiss-Prot protein existence level 1. Binding protein with a strong affinity to the bleomycin family of antibiotics. Binds to CL990; an antimitotic-antibiotic compound. From Klebsiella pneumoniae.
   4421..4468    +  polyA_signal   HSV TK poly(A) signal: herpes simplex virus thymidine kinase polyadenylation signal (Cole and Stacy, 1985)
   4559..4575    -  polyA_signal   bGH poly(A) signal (fragment): bovine growth hormone polyadenylation signal
>Addgene plasmid #87202 | pEGFP-C1-FLAG-GFP-Ubl4A-H1(90-107) | addgene full sequence | sequence record 175665 | Addgene NGS Result
GGATCTTCTTGAGATCCTTTTTTTCTGCGCGTAATCTGCTGCTTGCAAACAAAAAAACCACCGCTACCAG
CGGTGGTTTGTTTGCCGGATCAAGAGCTACCAACTCTTTTTCCGAAGGTAACTGGCTTCAGCAGAGCGCA
GATACCAAATACTGTTCTTCTAGTGTAGCCGTAGTTAGGCCACCACTTCAAGAACTCTGTAGCACCGCCT
ACATACCTCGCTCTGCTAATCCTGTTACCAGTGGCTGCTGCCAGTGGCGATAAGTCGTGTCTTACCGGGT
TGGACTCAAGACGATAGTTACCGGATAAGGCGCAGCGGTCGGGCTGAACGGGGGGTTCGTGCACACAGCC
CAGCTTGGAGCGAACGACCTACACCGAACTGAGATACCTACAGCGTGAGCTATGAGAAAGCGCCACGCTT
CCCGAAGGGAGAAAGGCGGACAGGTATCCGGTAAGCGGCAGGGTCGGAACAGGAGAGCGCACGAGGGAGC
TTCCAGGGGGAAACGCCTGGTATCTTTATAGTCCTGTCGGGTTTCGCCACCTCTGACTTGAGCGTCGATT
TTTGTGATGCTCGTCAGGGGGGCGGAGCCTATGGAAAAACGCCAGCAACGCGGCCTTTTTACGGTTCCTG
GCCTTTTGCTGGCCTTTTGCTCACATGTTCTTTCCTGCGTTATCCCCTGATTCTGTGGATAACCGTATTA
CCGCCATGCATTAGTTATTAATAGTAATCAATTACGGGGTCATTAGTTCATAGCCCATATATGGAGTTCC
GCGTTACATAACTTACGGTAAATGGCCCGCCTGGCTGACCGCCCAACGACCCCCGCCCATTGACGTCAAT
AATGACGTATGTTCCCATAGTAACGCCAATAGGGACTTTCCATTGACGTCAATGGGTGGAGTATTTACGG
TAAACTGCCCACTTGGCAGTACATCAAGTGTATCATATGCCAAGTACGCCCCCTATTGACGTCAATGACG
GTAAATGGCCCGCCTGGCATTATGCCCAGTACATGACCTTATGGGACTTTCCTACTTGGCAGTACATCTA
CGTATTAGTCATCGCTATTACCATGGTGATGCGGTTTTGGCAGTACATCAATGGGCGTGGATAGCGGTTT
GACTCACGGGGATTTCCAAGTCTCCACCCCATTGACGTCAATGGGAGTTTGTTTTGGCACCAAAATCAAC
GGGACTTTCCAAAATGTCGTAACAACTCCGCCCCATTGACGCAAATGGGCGGTAGGCGTGTACGGTGGGA
GGTCTATATAAGCAGAGCTGGTTTAGTGAACCGTCAGATCCGCTAGCGCTACCGGTCGCCACCATGGATT
ACAAGGATGATGATGATAAGGTGAGCAAGGGCGAGGAGCTGTTCACCGGGGTGGTGCCCATCCTGGTCGA
GCTGGACGGCGACGTAAACGGCCACAAGTTCAGCGTGTCCGGCGAGGGCGAGGGCGATGCCACCTACGGC
AAGCTGACCCTGAAGTTCATCTGCACCACCGGCAAGCTGCCCGTGCCCTGGCCCACCCTCGTGACCACCC
TGACCTACGGCGTGCAGTGCTTCAGCCGCTACCCCGACCACATGAAGCAGCACGACTTCTTCAAGTCCGC
CATGCCCGAAGGCTACGTCCAGGAGCGCACCATCTTCTTCAAGGACGACGGCAACTACAAGACCCGCGCC
GAGGTGAAGTTCGAGGGCGACACCCTGGTGAACCGCATCGAGCTGAAGGGCATCGACTTCAAGGAGGACG
GCAACATCCTGGGGCACAAGCTGGAGTACAACTACAACAGCCACAACGTCTATATCATGGCCGACAAGCA
GAAGAACGGCATCAAGGTGAACTTCAAGATCCGCCACAACATCGAGGACGGCAGCGTGCAGCTCGCCGAC
CACTACCAGCAGAACACCCCCATCGGCGACGGCCCCGTGCTGCTGCCCGACAACCACTACCTGAGCACCC
AGTCCGCCCTGAGCAAAGACCCCAACGAGAAGCGCGATCACATGGTCCTGCTGGAGTTCGTGACCGCCGC
CGGGATCACTCTCGGCATGGACGAGCTGTACAAGTCCGGACTCAGATCTTCCCCACCCCCGCAGGTCTGG
CAGCTGATCTCCAAAGTCTTGGCCCGCCACTTCTAGGTCGACGGTACCGCGGGCCCGGGATCCACCGGAT
CTAGATAACTGATCATAATCAGCCATACCACATTTGTAGAGGTTTTACTTGCTTTAAAAAACCTCCCACA
CCTCCCCCTGAACCTGAAACATAAAATGAATGCAATTGTTGTTGTTAACTTGTTTATTGCAGCTTATAAT
GGTTACAAATAAAGCAATAGCATCACAAATTTCACAAATAAAGCATTTTTTTCACTGCATTCTAGTTGTG
GTTTGTCCAAACTCATCAATGTATCTTAACGCGTAAATTGTAAGCGTTAATATTTTGTTAAAATTCGCGT
TAAATTTTTGTTAAATCAGCTCATTTTTTAACCAATAGGCCGAAATCGGCAAAATCCCTTATAAATCAAA
AGAATAGACCGAGATAGGGT
[37 nt withheld, positions 2541-2577]
AAAGAACGTGGACTCCAACGTCAAAGG
[49 nt withheld, positions 2605-2653]
T
[91 nt withheld, positions 2655-2745]
G
[124 nt withheld, positions 2747-2870]
CAGGTGGCACTTTTCGGGGAAATGTGCGCGGAACCCCTATTTGTTTATTTTTCTAAATACATTCAAATAT
GTATCCGCTCATGAGACAATAACCCTGATAAATGCTTCAATAATATTGAAAAAGGAAGAGTCCTGAGGCG
GAAAGAACCAGCTGTGGAATGTGTGTCAGTTAGGGTGTGGAAAGTCCCCAGGCTCCCCAGCAGGCAGAAG
TATGCAAAGCATGCATCTCAATTAGTCAGCAACCAGGTGTGGAAAGTCCCCAGGCTCCCCAGCAGGCAGA
AGTATGCAAAGCATGCATCTCAATTAGTCAGCAACCATAGTCCCGCCCCTAACTCCGCCCATCCCGCCCC
TAACTCCGCCCAGTTCCGCCCATTCTCCGCCCCATGGCTGACTAATTTTTTTTATTTATGCAGAGGCCGA
GGCCGCCTCGGCCTCTGAGCTATTCCAGAAGTAGTGAGGAGGCTTTTTTGGAGGCCTAGGCTTTTGCAAA
GATCGATCAAGAGACAGGATGAGGATCGTTTCGCATGATTGAACAAGATGGATTGCACGCAGGTTCTCCG
GCCGCTTGGGTGGAGAGGCTATTCGGCTATGACTGGGCACAACAGACAATCGGCTGCTCTGATGCCGCCG
TGTTCCGGCTGTCAGCGCAGGGGCGCCCGGTTCTTTTTGTCAAGACCGACCTGTCCGGTGCCCTGAATGA
ACTGCAAGACGAGGCAGCGCGGCTATCGTGGCTGGCCACGACGGGCGTTCCTTGCGCAGCTGTGCTCGAC
GTTGTCACTGAAGCGGGAAGGGACTGGCTGCTATTGGGCGAAGTGCCGGGGCAGGATCTCCTGTCATCTC
ACCTTGCTCCTGCCGAGAAAGTATCCATCATGGCTGATGCAATGCGGCGGCTGCATACGCTTGATCCGGC
TACCTGCCCATTCGACCACCAAGCGAAACATCGCATCGAGCGAGCACGTACTCGGATGGAAGCCGGTCTT
GTCGATCAGGATGATCTGGACGAAGAGCATCAGGGGCTCGCGCCAGCCGAACTGTTCGCCAGGCTCAAGG
CGAGCATGCCCGACGGCGAGGATCTCGTCGTGACCCATGGCGATGCCTGCTTGCCGAATATCATGGTGGA
AAATGGCCGCTTTTCTGGATTCATCGACTGTGGCCGGCTGGGTGTGGCGGACCGCTATCAGGACATAGCG
TTGGCTACCCGTGATATTGCTGAAGAGCTTGGCGGCGAATGGGCTGACCGCTTCCTCGTGCTTTACGGTA
TCGCCGCTCCCGATTCGCAGCGCATCGCCTTCTATCGCCTTCTTGACGAGTTCTTCTGAGCGGGACTCTG
GGGTTCGAAATGACCGACCAAGCGACGCCCAACCTGCCATCACGAGATTTCGATTCCACCGCCGCCTTCT
ATGAAAGGTTGGGCTTCGGAATCGTTTTCCGGGACGCCGGCTGGATGATCCTCCAGCGCGGGGATCTCAT
GCTGGAGTTCTTCGCCCACCCTAGGGGGAGGCTAACTGAAACACGGAAGGAGACAATACCGGAAGGAACC
CGCGCTATGACGGCAATAAAAAGACAGAATAAAACGCACGGTGTTGGGTCGTTTGTTCATAAACGCGGGG
TTCGGTCCCAGGGCTGGCACTCTGTCGATACCCCACCGAGACCCCATTGGGGCCAATACGCCCGCGTTTC
TTCCTTTTCCCCACCCCACCCCCCAAGTTCGGGTGAAGGCCCAGGGCTCGCAGCCAACGTCGGGGCGGCA
GGCCCTGCCATAGCCTCAGGTTACTCATATATACTTTAGATTGATTTAAAACTTCATTTTTAATTTAAAA
GGATCTAGGTGAAGATCCTTTTTGATAATCTCATGACCAAAATCCCTTAACGTGAGTTTTCGTTCCACTG
AGCGTCAGACCCCGTAGAAAAGATCAAA
