>Addgene plasmid #87202 | pEGFP-C1-FLAG-GFP-Ubl4A-H1(90-107) | depositor partial sequence | sequence record 175667 | EGFP-C
ACAAGTCCGGACTCAGATCTTCCCCACCCCCGCAGGTCTGGCAGCTGATCTCCAAAGTCTTGGCCCGCCA
CTTCTAGGTCGACGGTACCGCGGGCCCGGGATCCACCGGATCTAGATAACTGATCATAATCAGCCATACC
ACATTTGTAGAGGTTTTACTTGCTTTAAAAAACCTCCCACACCTCCCCCTGAACCTGAAACATAAAATGA
ATGCAATTGTTGTTGTTAACTTGTTTATTGCAGCTTATAATGGTTACAAATAAAGCAATAGCATCACAAA
TTTCACAAATAAAGCATTTTTTTCACTGCATTCTAGTTGTGGTTTGTCCAAACTCATCAATGTATCTTAA
CGCGTAAATTGTAAGCGTTAATATTTTGTTAAAATTCGCGTTAAATTTTTGTTAAATCAGCTCATTTTTT
AACCAATAGGCCGAAATCGGCAAAATCCCTTATAAATCAAAAGAATAGACCGAGATAGGGT
[37 nt withheld, positions 482-518]
AAAGAACGTGGACTCCAACGTCAAAGG
[49 nt withheld, positions 546-594]
T
[91 nt withheld, positions 596-686]
G
[124 nt withheld, positions 688-811]
CAGGTGGCACTTTTCGGGGAAATGTGCGCGGAACCCCTATTTGTTTATTTTTCTAAATACATTCAAATAT
GTATCCGCTCATGAGACAATAACCCTGATAAATGCTTCAATAATATTGAAAAAGGAAGAGTCCTGAGGCG
GAAAGAACCAGCTGTGGAATGTGTGTCAGTTAGGGTGTGGAAAGTCCCCAGGCTCCCCAGCAGGCAGAAG
TATGCAAAGCATGCATCTCAATTAGTCAGCAACCAGGTGTGGAAAGTCCCCAGGCTCCCCAGCAGGCAGA
AGTATGCAAAGCATGCATCTCAATTAGTCAGCAACCATAGTCC
